>Addgene plasmid #20051 | pSB819-PKR-hum-LFA | addgene partial sequence | sequence record 25778 | 20051 with M13R
AGCTGGAGCTCCACCGCGGTGGCGGCCGCCTAACANNNNNNTNNNNCATTTTTCTCTGGGCTTTTCTTCC
ACACAGTCAAGGTCCTTAGTATTTCAGATGTGTTAGGTCGATCCTCAGGTTTCTTTGAGAGTAATTTCTG
TAGAAGAGTTTTTTCTTTTTTATCAAATATATCTGAGATGATGCCATCCCGTAGGTCTGTGAAAAACTTT
GCTGTTTCAAAAGCAGTGTCACATACATGAAGAAGTTCAGCAAGAATTAGCCCCAAAGCGTAGAGGTCCA
CTTCCTTTCCATAGTCTTGCGAAGAAATCTGTTCTGGGCTCATGTATCGCAAAGTTCCCTTACTCCTTGT
TCGCTTTCCATCATTTTTCAGAGATGTTACAAGTCCAAAGTCTCCAATCTTTACTTGTTTTGTATCTACT
AAGAATATATTACTTGGCTTAAGATCTCTATGAATTAATTTTTTTGAATGTATATAATCCACCCCTTTTG
TTATTTGTTCAAAGAGTTCCAAAGCCAAAACTTTGTCTAGTTTCTCGCCTCTTCTTTTTTCAATCCATTG
TTCCNAGGTCCCTTTATCACAGAATTCCATTTGGATGAAAAGGCACTNAGTCTTTGACCTTGAACTATTT
TTGCTGTTCTCAGGATCATAATCACTGCTCTCAAGANAATCATCACTGGTCTCANGATCATAATCAAATC
CATCCCAACANCCATTGTAGTGAACATATTTACATGATCANNNTTTGCCNATGCTTTTACTTCACGCTCC
GCCT
