[The description below was written by a language model from this plasmid's Addgene catalogue record.]
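Description:
pSB819-PKR-hum-LFA is a yeast expression plasmid built on the pSB819 backbone (about 6.4 kb without insert) that carries the human protein kinase R coding sequence (PKR, gene symbol EIF2AK2). It is a shuttle vector: in bacteria it is maintained at high copy under ampicillin selection, and in yeast it is selected through the URA3 auxotrophic marker, which complements uracil auxotrophy in ura3 host strains. The record does not state the promoter that drives PKR expression, the yeast replication or integration mode of the backbone, or any epitope tags, and no feature table is available to resolve these points.

The insert is roughly 1.66 kb, consistent with the full-length human PKR open reading frame, and was placed between XhoI and NotI sites, both of which remain intact, so the coding sequence can be excised or exchanged. It carries a single recorded substitution, S492A; the "LFA" suffix in the name presumably refers to the resulting residue combination at this site, although the record does not explain it.

PKR is an interferon-induced, double-stranded-RNA-activated kinase that phosphorylates the translation initiation factor eIF2α to shut down protein synthesis during viral infection. The associated study concerns the evolution of PKR in relation to viral mimicry. This suggests that the construct is a point-mutant variant for testing in yeast how individual PKR residues influence kinase function or susceptibility to viral antagonists that mimic its substrate. The specific assay design is not described in the record.
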