Addgene plasmid #20051: pSB819-PKR-hum-LFA
Depositing lab: Harmit Malik. Depositing organization: Fred Hutchinson Cancer Center. Publication: Protein kinase R reveals an evolutionary model for defeating viral mimicry. Elde NC, Child SJ, Geballe AP, Malik HS. Nature. 2009 Jan 22;457(7228):485-9. doi: 10.1038/nature07529. Epub 2008 Nov 30. PubMed 19043403.
Backbone
  Vector backbone: PSB819
  Backbone size w/o insert (bp): 6400
  Vector type: Yeast Expression
  Selectable markers: URA3
Growth in bacteria
  Bacterial resistance: Ampicillin, 100 μg/mL
  Growth temperature: 37°C
  Growth strain: DH5alpha
  Copy number: High Copy
Gene/Insert
  Gene/Insert name: Protein kinase R (alt name: EIF2AK2)
  Species: H. sapiens (human)
  Insert size (bp): 1656
  Mutation: S492A
  GenBank ID: NM_002759
  Entrez Gene: EIF2AK2 (a.k.a. DYT33, EIF2AK1, LEUDEN, PKR, PPP1R83, PRKR)
  Cloning method: Restriction Enzyme; 5′ cloning site XhoI (not destroyed); 3′ cloning site NotI (not destroyed)
  Sequencing primers: 5′ n/a; 3′ M13R
Terms and licenses: Academic/Nonprofit Terms; Industry Terms: Not Available to Industry
How to cite: pSB819-PKR-hum-LFA was a gift from Harmit Malik (Addgene plasmid # 20051 ; http://n2t.net/addgene:20051 ; RRID:Addgene_20051)
